Addgene plasmid #54556: mCerulean-Nucleus-12
Purpose: (Empty Backbone) Localization: Nucleus, Excitation: 433, Emission: 475
Depositing lab: Michael Davidson. Depositing organization: Florida State University, Tallahassee.
Backbone
  Vector backbone: mCerulean-NLS
  Backbone size (bp): 4800
  Vector type: Mammalian Expression
  Selectable markers: Neomycin (select with G418)
  Tag / fusion protein: mCerulean-NLS (N terminal on backbone)
Growth in bacteria
  Bacterial resistance: Kanamycin, 50 μg/mL
  Growth temperature: 37°C
  Growth strain: DH5alpha
  Copy number: High Copy
Gene/Insert
  Gene/Insert name: None
  Tag / fusion protein: mCerulean-NLS (N terminal on backbone)
Terms and licenses: Academic/Nonprofit Terms; Industry Terms: Not Available to Industry
Depositor comments: FN824658. Excitation = 433; Emission = 475
How to cite: mCerulean-Nucleus-12 was a gift from Michael Davidson (Addgene plasmid # 54556 ; http://n2t.net/addgene:54556 ; RRID:Addgene_54556)
