[The description below was written by a language model from this plasmid's Addgene catalogue record and pLannotate feature annotations shown in this document.]
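Description:
mCerulean-Nucleus-12 is a mammalian expression plasmid of about 4.8 kb that produces a nuclear-targeted cyan fluorescent protein. It is catalogued as an empty backbone with no separate insert, since the functional payload, mCerulean fused to a nuclear localization signal, is part of the vector itself. The human cytomegalovirus immediate early enhancer and promoter drive the mCerulean coding sequence. This is followed by a short linker derived from a multiple cloning site and then three tandem copies of the SV40 large T antigen NLS. Further polylinker remnants and an SV40 polyadenylation signal complete the transcription unit. The triple NLS directs active import of the monomeric *Aequorea victoria*-derived fluorophore into the nucleus. The recorded spectral values are excitation at 433 nm and emission at 475 nm.

The plasmid is propagated in *E. coli* from a high-copy ColE1/pUC-type origin, and an f1 origin is also present, which would allow single-stranded DNA production. A single Tn5 aminoglycoside phosphotransferase gene (NeoR/KanR) is placed behind both a bacterial bla promoter and the SV40 enhancer/early promoter and is terminated by an HSV TK poly(A) signal. This dual-promoter arrangement gives kanamycin resistance in bacteria and G418 resistance in transfected mammalian cells, so stable lines can be selected. The short ble, bGH poly(A) and large T antigen fragments in the annotation appear to be partial matches rather than functional elements. The record supports use of the construct as a nuclear marker for live-cell or fixed-cell fluorescence imaging, for example to label nuclei in the cyan channel alongside other fluorescent fusions.
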