Features (pLannotate 1.2.2; 19 found; start..end, strand, type, name):
      1..304     +  enhancer       CMV enhancer: human cytomegalovirus immediate early enhancer
    305..508     +  promoter       CMV promoter: human cytomegalovirus (CMV) immediate early promoter
    553..1269    +  CDS            mCerulean: mCerulean is a basic (constitutively fluorescent) cyan fluorescent protein published in 2005, derived from Aequorea victoria. It is reported to be a very rapidly-maturing monomer.
   1285..1305    +  misc_feature   MCS (fragment): multiple cloning site
   1309..1329    +  CDS            SV40 NLS: nuclear localization signal of SV40 (simian virus 40) large T antigen
   1333..1353    +  CDS            SV40 NLS: nuclear localization signal of SV40 (simian virus 40) large T antigen
   1357..1377    +  CDS            SV40 NLS: nuclear localization signal of SV40 (simian virus 40) large T antigen
   1378..1421    +  misc_feature   MCS (fragment): multiple cloning site
   1438..1522    +  CDS            large T antigen (fragment): large T antigen from SV40 (simian virus 40)
   1545..1666    +  polyA_signal   SV40 poly(A) signal: SV40 polyadenylation signal
   1700..2128    -  rep_origin     f1 ori (sequence partly withheld): f1 bacteriophage origin of replication; arrow indicates direction of (+) strand synthesis
   2155..2259    +  promoter       AmpR promoter: bla
   2261..2618    +  promoter       SV40 promoter: SV40 enhancer and early promoter
   2653..3447    +  CDS            NeoR/KanR: aminoglycoside phosphotransferase from Tn5; aph(3')-II (or nptII); confers resistance to neomycin, kanamycin, and G418 (Geneticin®)
   3468..3620    +  CDS            ble (fragment): BLE_KLEPN - Experimental evidence at protein level: Swiss-Prot protein existence level 1. Binding protein with a strong affinity to the bleomycin family of antibiotics. Binds to CL990; an antimitotic-antibiotic compound. From Klebsiella pneumoniae.
   3679..3726    +  polyA_signal   HSV TK poly(A) signal: herpes simplex virus thymidine kinase polyadenylation signal (Cole and Stacy, 1985)
   3817..3833    -  polyA_signal   bGH poly(A) signal (fragment): bovine growth hormone polyadenylation signal
   4055..4643    +  rep_origin     ori: high-copy-number ColE1/pMB1/pBR322/pUC origin of replication
   4758..4817    +  enhancer       CMV enhancer (fragment): human cytomegalovirus immediate early enhancer
>Addgene plasmid #54556 | mCerulean-Nucleus-12 | addgene full sequence | sequence record 492859 | Addgene NGS Result
CGTTACATAACTTACGGTAAATGGCCCGCCTGGCTGACCGCCCAACGACCCCCGCCCATTGACGTCAATA
ATGACGTATGTTCCCATAGTAACGCCAATAGGGACTTTCCATTGACGTCAATGGGTGGAGTATTTACGGT
AAACTGCCCACTTGGCAGTACATCAAGTGTATCATATGCCAAGTACGCCCCCTATTGACGTCAATGACGG
TAAATGGCCCGCCTGGCATTATGCCCAGTACATGACCTTATGGGACTTTCCTACTTGGCAGTACATCTAC
GTATTAGTCATCGCTATTACCATGGTGATGCGGTTTTGGCAGTACATCAATGGGCGTGGATAGCGGTTTG
ACTCACGGGGATTTCCAAGTCTCCACCCCATTGACGTCAATGGGAGTTTGTTTTGGCACCAAAATCAACG
GGACTTTCCAAAATGTCGTAACAACTCCGCCCCATTGACGCAAATGGGCGGTAGGCGTGTACGGTGGGAG
GTCTATATAAGCAGAGCTGGTTTAGTGAACCGTCAGATCCGCTAGCGCTACCGGTCGCCACCATGGTGAG
CAAGGGCGAGGAGCTGTTCACCGGGGTGGTGCCCATCCTGGTCGAGCTGGACGGCGACGTAAACGGCCAC
AAGTTCAGCGTGTCCGGCGAGGGCGAGGGCGATGCCACCTACGGCAAGCTGACCCTGAAGTTCATCTGCA
CCACCGGCAAGCTGCCCGTGCCCTGGCCCACCCTCGTGACCACCCTGACCTGGGGCGTGCAGTGCTTCGC
CCGCTACCCCGACCACATGAAGCAGCACGACTTCTTCAAGTCCGCCATGCCCGAAGGCTACGTCCAGGAG
CGCACCATCTTCTTCAAGGACGACGGCAACTACAAGACCCGCGCCGAGGTGAAGTTCGAGGGCGACACCC
TGGTGAACCGCATCGAGCTGAAGGGCATCGACTTCAAGGAGGACGGCAACATCCTGGGGCACAAGCTGGA
GTACAACGCCATCAGCGACAACGTCTATATCACCGCCGACAAGCAGAAGAACGGCATCAAGGCCAACTTC
AAGATCCGCCACAACATCGAGGACGGCAGCGTGCAGCTCGCCGACCACTACCAGCAGAACACCCCCATCG
GCGACGGCCCCGTGCTGCTGCCCGACAACCACTACCTGAGCACCCAGTCCAAGCTGAGCAAAGACCCCAA
CGAGAAGCGCGATCACATGGTCCTGCTGGAGTTCGTGACCGCCGCCGGGATCACTCTCGGCATGGACGAG
CTGTACAAGTCCGGACTCAGATCCTCCGGACTCAGATCTCGAGCTGATCCAAAAAAGAAGAGAAAGGTAG
ATCCAAAAAAGAAGAGAAAGGTAGATCCAAAAAAGAAGAGAAAGGTAAAGCTTCGAATTCTGCAGTCGAC
GGTACCGCGGGCCCGGGATCCACCGGATCTAGATAACTGATCATAATCAGCCATACCACATTTGTAGAGG
TTTTACTTGCTTTAAAAAACCTCCCACACCTCCCCCTGAACCTGAAACATAAAATGAATGCAATTGTTGT
TGTTAACTTGTTTATTGCAGCTTATAATGGTTACAAATAAAGCAATAGCATCACAAATTTCACAAATAAA
GCATTTTTTTCACTGCATTCTAGTTGTGGTTTGTCCAAACTCATCAATGTATCTTAAGGCGTAAATTGTA
AGCGTTAATATTTTGTTAAAATTCGCGTTAAATTTTTGTTAAATCAGCTCATTTTTTAACCAATAGGCCG
AAATCGGCAAAATCCCTTATAAATCAAAAGAATAGACCGAGATAGGGT
[37 nt withheld, positions 1799-1835]
AAAGAACGTGGACTCCAACGTCAAAGG
[49 nt withheld, positions 1863-1911]
T
[91 nt withheld, positions 1913-2003]
G
[124 nt withheld, positions 2005-2128]
CAGGTGGCACTTTTCGGGGAAATGTGCGCGGAACCCCTATTTGTTTATTTTTCTAAATACATTCAAATAT
GTATCCGCTCATGAGACAATAACCCTGATAAATGCTTCAATAATATTGAAAAAGGAAGAGTCCTGAGGCG
GAAAGAACCAGCTGTGGAATGTGTGTCAGTTAGGGTGTGGAAAGTCCCCAGGCTCCCCAGCAGGCAGAAG
TATGCAAAGCATGCATCTCAATTAGTCAGCAACCAGGTGTGGAAAGTCCCCAGGCTCCCCAGCAGGCAGA
AGTATGCAAAGCATGCATCTCAATTAGTCAGCAACCATAGTCCCGCCCCTAACTCCGCCCATCCCGCCCC
TAACTCCGCCCAGTTCCGCCCATTCTCCGCCCCATGGCTGACTAATTTTTTTTATTTATGCAGAGGCCGA
GGCCGCCTCGGCCTCTGAGCTATTCCAGAAGTAGTGAGGAGGCTTTTTTGGAGGCCTAGGCTTTTGCAAA
GATCGATCAAGAGACAGGATGAGGATCGTTTCGCATGATTGAACAAGATGGATTGCACGCAGGTTCTCCG
GCCGCTTGGGTGGAGAGGCTATTCGGCTATGACTGGGCACAACAGACAATCGGCTGCTCTGATGCCGCCG
TGTTCCGGCTGTCAGCGCAGGGGCGCCCGGTTCTTTTTGTCAAGACCGACCTGTCCGGTGCCCTGAATGA
ACTGCAAGACGAGGCAGCGCGGCTATCGTGGCTGGCCACGACGGGCGTTCCTTGCGCAGCTGTGCTCGAC
GTTGTCACTGAAGCGGGAAGGGACTGGCTGCTATTGGGCGAAGTGCCGGGGCAGGATCTCCTGTCATCTC
ACCTTGCTCCTGCCGAGAAAGTATCCATCATGGCTGATGCAATGCGGCGGCTGCATACGCTTGATCCGGC
TACCTGCCCATTCGACCACCAAGCGAAACATCGCATCGAGCGAGCACGTACTCGGATGGAAGCCGGTCTT
GTCGATCAGGATGATCTGGACGAAGAGCATCAGGGGCTCGCGCCAGCCGAACTGTTCGCCAGGCTCAAGG
CGAGCATGCCCGACGGCGAGGATCTCGTCGTGACCCATGGCGATGCCTGCTTGCCGAATATCATGGTGGA
AAATGGCCGCTTTTCTGGATTCATCGACTGTGGCCGGCTGGGTGTGGCGGACCGCTATCAGGACATAGCG
TTGGCTACCCGTGATATTGCTGAAGAGCTTGGCGGCGAATGGGCTGACCGCTTCCTCGTGCTTTACGGTA
TCGCCGCTCCCGATTCGCAGCGCATCGCCTTCTATCGCCTTCTTGACGAGTTCTTCTGAGCGGGACTCTG
GGGTTCGAAATGACCGACCAAGCGACGCCCAACCTGCCATCACGAGATTTCGATTCCACCGCCGCCTTCT
ATGAAAGGTTGGGCTTCGGAATCGTTTTCCGGGACGCCGGCTGGATGATCCTCCAGCGCGGGGATCTCAT
GCTGGAGTTCTTCGCCCACCCTAGGGGGAGGCTAACTGAAACACGGAAGGAGACAATACCGGAAGGAACC
CGCGCTATGACGGCAATAAAAAGACAGAATAAAACGCACGGTGTTGGGTCGTTTGTTCATAAACGCGGGG
TTCGGTCCCAGGGCTGGCACTCTGTCGATACCCCACCGAGACCCCATTGGGGCCAATACGCCCGCGTTTC
TTCCTTTTCCCCACCCCACCCCCCAAGTTCGGGTGAAGGCCCAGGGCTCGCAGCCAACGTCGGGGCGGCA
GGCCCTGCCATAGCCTCAGGTTACTCATATATACTTTAGATTGATTTAAAACTTCATTTTTAATTTAAAA
GGATCTAGGTGAAGATCCTTTTTGATAATCTCATGACCAAAATCCCTTAACGTGAGTTTTCGTTCCACTG
AGCGTCAGACCCCGTAGAAAAGATCAAAGGATCTTCTTGAGATCCTTTTTTTCTGCGCGTAATCTGCTGC
TTGCAAACAAAAAAACCACCGCTACCAGCGGTGGTTTGTTTGCCGGATCAAGAGCTACCAACTCTTTTTC
CGAAGGTAACTGGCTTCAGCAGAGCGCAGATACCAAATACTGTTCTTCTAGTGTAGCCGTAGTTAGGCCA
CCACTTCAAGAACTCTGTATCACCGCCTACATACCTCGCTCTGCTAATCCTGTTACCAGTGGCTGCTGCC
AGTGGCGATAAGTCGTGTCTTACCGGGTTGGACTCAAGACGATAGTTACCGGATAAGGCGCAGCGGTCGG
GCTGAACGGGGGGTTCGTGCACACAGCCCAGCTTGGAGCGAACGACCTACACCGAACTGAGATACCTACA
GCGTGAGCTATGAGAAAGCGCCACGCTTCCCGAAGGGAGAAAGGCGGACAGGTATCCGGTAAGCGGCAGG
GTCGGAACAGGAGAGCGCACGAGGGAGCTTCCAGGGGGAAACGCCTGGTATCTTTATAGTCCTGTCGGGT
TTCGCCACCTCTGACTTGAGCGTCGATTTTTGTGATGCTCGTCAGGGGGGCGGAGCCTATGGAAAAACGC
CAGCAACGCGGCCTTTTTACGGTTCCTGGCCTTTTGCTGGCCTTTTGCTCACATGTTCTTTCCTGCGTTA
TCCCCTGATTCTGTGGATAACCGTATTACCGCCATGCATTAGTTATTAATAGTAATCAATTACGGGGTCA
TTAGTTCATAGCCCATATATGGAGTTCCG
