>Addgene plasmid #54556 | mCerulean-Nucleus-12 | depositor partial sequence | sequence record 84953 | insert sequence
CAAATCAACGGACTTTCCAAATGTCGTAACAACTCCGCCCCCATGACGCAAATGGGCGTAGGCGTGTACG
GTGGGAGGTCTATATAAGCAGAGCTGGTTTAGTGAACCGTCAGATCCGCTAGCGCTACCGGTCGCCACCA
TGGTGAGCAAGGGCGAGGAGCTGTTCACCGGGGTGGTGCCCATCCTGGTCGAGCTGGACGGCGACGTAAA
CGGCCACAAGTTCAGCGTGTCCGGCGAGGGCGAGGGCGATGCCACCTACGGCAAGCTGACCCTGAAGTTC
ATCTGCACCACCGGCAAGCTGCCCGTGCCCTGGCCCACCCTCGTGACCACCCTGACCTGGGGCGTGCAGT
GCTTCGCCCGCTACCCCGACCACATGAAGCAGCACGACTTCTTCAAGTCCGCCATGCCCGAAGGCTACGT
CCAGGAGCGCACCATCTTCTTCAAGGACGACGGCAACTACAAGACCCGCGCCGAGGTGAAGTTCGAGGGC
GACACCCTGGTGAACCGCATCGAGCTGAAGGGCATCGACTTCAAGGAGGACGGCAACATCCTGGGGCACA
AGCTGGAGTACAACGCCATCAGCGACAACGTCTATATCACCGCCGACAAGCAGAAGAACGGCATCAAGGC
CAACTTCAAGATCCGCCACAACATCGAGGACGGCAGCGTGCAGCTCGCCGACCACTACCAGCAGAACACC
CCCATCGGCGACGGCCCCGTGCTGCTGCCCGACAACCACTACCTGAGCACCCAGTCCAAGCTGAGCAAAG
ACCCCAACGAGAAGCGCGATCACATGGTCCTGCTGGAGTTCGTGACCGCCGCCGGGATCACTCTCGGCAT
GGACGAGCTGTACAAGTCCGGACTCAGATCCTCCGGACTCAGATCTCGAGCTGATCCAAAAAAGAAGAGA
AAGGTAGATCCAAAAAAGAAGAGAAAGGTAGATCCAAAAAAGAAGAGAAAGGTAAAGCTTCGAATTCTGC
AGTCGACGGTACCGCGGGCCCGGGATCCACCGGATCTAGATAACTGATCATAATCAGCCATACCACATTT
GTAGAGGTTTTACTTGCTTTAAAAACCTCCCACACTCCCCTGAACCTGAAACATAAAATGAATGCA
