>Addgene plasmid #54556 | mCerulean-Nucleus-12 | addgene partial sequence | sequence record 93220 | CMV-F 5'-CGCAAATGGGCGGTAGGCGTG-3'
ACCGTCAGATCCGCTAGCGCTACCGGTCGCCACCATGGTGAGCAAGGGCGAGGAGCTGTTCACCGGGGTG
GTGCCCATCCTGGTCGAGCTGGACGGCGACGTAAACGGCCACAAGTTCAGCGTGTCCGGCGAGGGCGAGG
GCGATGCCACCTACGGCAAGCTGACCCTGAAGTTCATCTGCACCACCGGCAAGCTGCCCGTGCCCTGGCC
CACCCTCGTGACCACCCTGACCTGGGGCGTGCAGTGCTTCGCCCGCTACCCCGACCACATGAAGCAGCAC
GACTTCTTCAAGTCCGCCATGCCCGAAGGCTACGTCCAGGAGCGCACCATCTTCTTCAAGGACGACGGCA
ACTACAAGACCCGCGCCGAGGTGAAGTTCGAGGGCGACACCCTGGTGAACCGCATCGAGCTGAAGGGCAT
CGACTTCAAGGAGGACGGCAACATCCTGGGGCACAAGCTGGAGTACAACGCCATCAGCGACAACGTCTAT
ATCACCGCCGACAAGCAGAAGAACGGCATCAAGGCCAACTTCAAGATCCGCCACAACATCGAGGACGGCA
GCGTGCAGCTCGCCGACCACTACCAGCAGAACACCCCCATCGGCGACGGCCCCGTGCTGCTGCCCGACAA
CCACTACCTGAGCACCCAGTCCAAGCTGAGCAAAGACCCCAACGAGAAGCGCGATCACATGGTCCTGCTG
GAGTTCGTGACCGCCGCCGGGATCACTCTCGGCATGGACGAGCTGTACAAGTCCGGACTCAGATCCTCCG
GACTCAGATCTCGAGCTGATCCAAA
